>Addgene plasmid #170146 | pFastBac-CHD7 (787-2138) | addgene full sequence | sequence record 337606 | Addgene NGS Result
CTTCAGCAGAGCGCAGATACCAAATACTGTTCTTCTAGTGTAGCCGTAGTTAGGCCACCACTTCAAGAAC
TCTGTAGCACCGCCTACATACCTCGCTCTGCTAATCCTGTTACCAGTGGCTGCTGCCAGTGGCGATAAGT
CGTGTCTTACCGGGTTGGACTCAAGACGATAGTTACCGGATAAGGCGCAGCGGTCGGGCTGAACGGGGGG
TTCGTGCACACAGCCCAGCTTGGAGCGAACGACCTACACCGAACTGAGATACCTACAGCGTGAGCTATGA
GAAAGCGCCACGCTTCCCGAAGGGAGAAAGGCGGACAGGTATCCGGTAAGCGGCAGGGTCGGAACAGGAG
AGCGCACGAGGGAGCTTCCAGGGGGAAACGCCTGGTATCTTTATAGTCCTGTCGGGTTTCGCCACCTCTG
ACTTGAGCGTCGATTTTTGTGATGCTCGTCAGGGGGGCGGAGCCTATGGAAAAACGCCAGCAACGCGGCC
TTTTTACGGTTCCTGGCCTTTTGCTGGCCTTTTGCTCACATGTTCTTTCCTGCGTTATCCCCTGATTCTG
TGGATAACCGTATTACCGCCTTTGAGTGAGCTGATACCGCTCGCCGCAGCCGAACGACCGAGCGCAGCGA
GTCAGTGAGCGAGGAAGCGGAAGAGCGCCTGATGCGGTATTTTCTCCTTACGCATCTGTGCGGTATTTCA
CACCGCATAGACCAGCCGCGTAACCTGGCAAAATCGGTTACGGTTGAGTAATAAATGGATGCCCTGCGTA
AGCGGGTGTGGGCGGACAATAAAGTCTTAAACTGAACAAAATAGATCTAAACTATGACAATAAAGTCTTA
AACTAGACAGAATAGTTGTAAACTGAAATCAGTCCAGTTATGCTGTGAAAAAGCATACTGGACTTTTGTT
ATGGCTAAAGCAAACTCTTCATTTTCTGAAGTGCAAATTGCCCGTCGTATTAAAGAGGGGCGTGGCCAAG
GGCATGGTAAAGACTATATTCGCGGCGTTGTGACAATTTACCGAACAACTCCGCGGCCGGGAAGCCGATC
TCGGCTTGAACGAATTGTTAGGTGGCGGTACTTGGGTCGATATCAAAGTGCATCACTTCTTCCCGTATGC
CCAACTTTGTATAGAGAGCCACTGCGGGATCGTCACCGTAATCTGCTTGCACGTAGATCACATAAGCACC
AAGCGCGTTGGCCTCATGCTTGAGGAGATTGATGAGCGCGGTGGCAATGCCCTGCCTCCGGTGCTCGCCG
GAGACTGCGAGATCATAGATATAGATCTCACTACGCGGCTGCTCAAACTTGGGCAGAACGTAAGCCGCGA
GAGCGCCAACAACCGCTTCTTGGTCGAAGGCAGCAAGCGCGATGAATGTCTTACTACGGAGCAAGTTCCC
GAGGTAATCGGAGTCCGGCTGATGTTGGGAGTAGGTGGCTACGTCTCCGAACTCACGACCGAAAAGATCA
AGAGCAGCCCGCATGGATTTGACTTGGTCAGGGCCGAGCCTACATGTGCGAATGATGCCCATACTTGAGC
CACCTAACTTTGTTTTAGGGCGACTGCCCTGCTGCGTAACATCGTTGCTGCTGCGTAACATCGTTGCTGC
TGCGTAACATCGTTGCTGCTCCATAACATCAAACATCGACCCACGGCGTAACGCGCTTGCTGCTTGGATG
CCCGAGGCATAGACTGTACAAAAAAACAGTCATAACAAGCCATGAAAACCGCCACTGCGCCGTTACCACC
GCTGCGTTCGGTCAAGGTTCTGGACCAGTTGCGTGAGCGCATACGCTACTTGCATTACAGTTTACGAACC
GAACAGGCTTATGTCAACTGGGTTCGTGCCTTCATCCGTTTCCACGGTGTGCGTCACCCGGCAACCTTGG
GCAGCAGCGAAGTCGAGGCATTTCTGTCCTGGCTGGCGAACGAGCGCAAGGTTTCGGTCTCCACGCATCG
TCAGGCATTGGCGGCCTTGCTGTTCTTCTACGGCAAGGTGCTGTGCACGGATCTGCCCTGGCTTCAGGAG
ATCGGAAGACCTCGGCCGTCGCGGCGCTTGCCGGTGGTGCTGACCCCGGATGAAGTGGTTCGCATCCTCG
GTTTTCTGGAAGGCGAGCATCGTTTGTTCGCCCAGGACTCTAGCTATAGTTCTAGTGGTTGGCTACGTAT
ACTCCGGAATATTAATAGATCATGGAGATAATTAAAATGATAACCATCTCGCAAATAAATAAGTATTTTA
CTGTTTTCGTAACAGTTTTGTAATAAAAAAACCTATAAATATTCCGGATTATTCATACCGTCCCACCATC
GGGCGCGGATCCCGGTCCGAAGCGCGCGGAATTCAAAGGCCTACGTCGACAAGATGTCCCAGTCAGAACA
GCAGGAATCTGTTGATGCAGAAGGCCCAGTGGTAGAAAAAATTATGAGCAGTCGTTCAGTAAAAAAGCAG
AAGGAATCTGGAGAGGAGGTAGAAATTGAGGAATTCTATGTGAAATACAAAAACTTCTCTTATCTTCATT
GTCAGTGGGCATCTATAGAAGATCTGGAAAAAGATAAGAGAATTCAGCAAAAAATTAAACGATTTAAGGC
AAAGCAGGGCCAGAACAAGTTCCTTTCAGAGATTGAGGATGAGCTTTTTAATCCAGATTATGTGGAGGTT
GACCGGATAATGGACTTTGCACGTAGCACAGATGACCGGGGAGAGCCTGTGACTCACTATCTGGTGAAGT
GGTGTTCACTTCCTTATGAAGACAGCACGTGGGAGCGGAGGCAGGACATAGATCAAGCAAAGATCGAGGA
GTTTGAGAAACTAATGTCCAGGGAGCCGGAAACAGAGCGTGTGGAGCGACCTCCTGCTGATGATTGGAAG
AAATCGGAGAGTTCCAGGGAGTATAAAAACAATAACAAACTCAGGGAATACCAGTTGGAGGGAGTAAACT
GGCTACTTTTCAATTGGTACAACATGCGAAACTGCATTTTAGCAGATGAAATGGGTTTGGGAAAAACTAT
CCAGTCCATTACATTTCTCTATGAGATATATTTGAAAGGAATCCATGGCCCTTTTTTAGTAATTGCCCCA
TTGTCCACAATCCCCAACTGGGAAAGGGAATTCCGAACCTGGACAGAGTTGAACGTGGTTGTGTATCATG
GGAGTCAAGCTAGTCGTCGGACCATTCAGTTGTATGAAATGTACTTCAAAGATCCCCAGGGTCGAGTGAT
AAAGGGGTCCTATAAGTTTCATGCCATCATCACTACATTTGAGATGATTTTGACTGATTGTCCTGAGCTG
CGGAATATTCCATGGCGCTGTGTAGTCATTGATGAAGCCCACAGGCTGAAGAACAGGAACTGCAAGCTGT
TGGAGGGACTCAAGATGATGGACTTGGAACACAAAGTGCTGCTGACGGGAACCCCACTCCAGAACACTGT
GGAAGAACTCTTCAGCTTGCTTCATTTCTTGGAACCAAGTCGCTTCCCTTCAGAAACCACATTTATGCAA
GAATTTGGTGATCTAAAAACAGAAGAGCAGGTGCAAAAACTTCAAGCTATTCTAAAGCCAATGATGTTGA
GACGTCTCAAAGAGGATGTAGAAAAGAACTTGGCCCCCAAAGAAGAAACTATTATTGAAGTTGAGCTAAC
AAACATTCAGAAGAAATATTACCGAGCCATCCTTGAGAAGAATTTCACATTTCTTTCCAAAGGCGGTGGT
CAAGCTAACGTACCTAACCTATTAAACACTATGATGGAATTGCGGAAGTGCTGCAATCATCCGTACCTTA
TCAATGGTGCTGAAGAGAAAATTTTGGAAGAGTTTAAAGAAACACACAATGCAGAGTCTCCAGATTTTCA
GCTCCAGGCAATGATCCAGGCTGCTGGCAAGCTAGTGCTGATTGACAAGCTGCTGCCAAAACTGAAGGCT
GGTGGCCACAGGGTGCTTATCTTTTCCCAGATGGTGCGCTGCTTGGACATACTGGAAGACTACCTCATTC
AAAGACGGTACCCATATGAAAGGATCGACGGCCGAGTAAGAGGCAACCTCCGCCAGGCAGCTATCGACAG
ATTCTCCAAACCTGATTCTGATAGGTTTGTTTTCCTCCTGTGTACAAGGGCAGGAGGTTTAGGCATTAAC
CTCACTGCTGCTGATACCTGCATCATCTTTGATTCAGACTGGAATCCCCAAAATGACCTCCAGGCTCAGG
CTAGATGTCATAGAATAGGACAGAGCAAATCTGTGAAAATCTACAGGCTGATTACAAGAAATTCCTATGA
AAGGGAAATGTTCGACAAGGCTAGTTTGAAACTGGGCCTGGATAAAGCTGTGCTACAGTCTATGAGTGGA
AGAGAAAATGCTACCAATGGGGTACAACAGCTTTCCAAGAAAGAAATAGAGGATCTTCTACGAAAAGGGG
CCTATGGTGCACTCATGGATGAGGAGGATGAAGGGTCTAAATTCTGTGAAGAAGATATTGATCAGATCCT
CCTACGTCGAACCCACACCATTACCATTGAGTCAGAAGGGAAAGGTTCCACATTTGCTAAGGCCAGTTTT
GTTGCATCTGGAAATAGGACAGATATTTCCTTGGATGATCCAAATTTCTGGCAAAAGTGGGCTAAGAAGG
CTGAATTGGATATTGATGCCTTAAATGGGAGGAACAACCTGGTTATTGATACTCCAAGAGTGAGAAAGCA
GACCAGGCTCTACAGTGCAGTGAAGGAAGATGAGCTGATGGAGTTCTCAGACTTGGAAAGTGATTCTGAA
GAAAAGCCCTGTGCAAAGCCACGGCGTCCCCAGGATAAGTCACAGGGCTATGCAAGGAGTGAATGTTTCA
GGGTGGAGAAGAATCTGCTTGTCTATGGTTGGGGACGGTGGACAGACATTCTTTCCCACGGACGCTATAA
ACGCCAACTCACTGAGCAAGATGTAGAAACCATCTGCAGAACCATCCTGGTGTACTGTCTTAATCATTAC
AAAGGGGATGAGAATATCAAAAGCTTCATCTGGGATCTGATCACACCCACAGCGGATGGCCAGACTCGAG
CCTTGGTCAACCATTCCGGTTTGTCAGCTCCTGTGCCAAGGGGAAGGAAGGGAAAGAAGGTGAAAGCCCA
GAGCACACAGCCGGTGGTGCAGGATGCCGACTGGCTGGCCAGCTGCAACCCAGATGCCCTGTTCCAGGAG
GACAGCTACAAGAAACACCTGAAGCATCACTGTAACAAGGTCCTGCTGCGTGTCCGCATGCTGTACTACC
TAAGACAAGAAGTGATAGGAGACCAGGCGGATAAGATCTTAGAGGGTGCTGACTCAAGTGAAGCCGATGT
GTGGATCCCTGAACCTTTCCATGCTGAAGTTCCTGCAGATTGGTGGGATAAGGAAGCAGACAAATCCCTC
TTAATTGGAGTGTTCAAACATGGCTATGAGAAGTACAACTCCATGCGAGCTGACCCCGCGCTGTGCTTTC
TGGAACGAGTCGGTATGCCTGATGCCAAGGCCATAGCTGCCGAGCAAAGAGGAACAGACATGCTAGCAGA
TGGTGGTGACGGGGGAGAATTTGATAGAGAAGATGAAGACCCAGAATATAAACCAACCAGAACACCGTTC
AAAGATGAAATAGATGAATTTGCAAATTCTCCTTCAGAGGATAAGGAAGAATCCATGGAAATACATGCCA
CAGGCAAGCACAGTGAGAGTAATGCTGAGTTAGGCCAACTTTACTGGCCTAACACTTCAACCCTGACTAC
ACGTCTGCGCCGGCTCATTACTGCCTATCAGCGCAGCTATAAAAGGCAACAGATGAGGCAAGAGGCCCTA
ATGAAGACTGACCGGCGCAGACGGCGGCCTCGAGAGGAAGTGAGAGCTCTGGAAGCGGAAAGGGAAGCTA
TTATATCTGAGAAGCGGCAAAAGTGGACAAGAAGAGAAGAGGCTGATTTTTACCGTGTGGTATCCACCTT
TGGGGTTATTTTTGACCCTGTGAAACAGCAATTTGACTGGAACCAATTTAGAGCCTTTGCCAGGCTTGAC
AAAAAATCTGATGAGAGTTTGGAGAAATACTTCAGTTGTTTTGTGGCCATGTGTAGGCGAGTATGTCGAA
TGCCCGTCAAGCCAGATGATGAACCGCCCGACCTCTCCTCCATAATTGAGCCGATCACAGAGGAGCGAGC
CTCTCGAACTCTGTACCGCATTGAGCTGCTACGGAAGATCCGCGAGCAGGTTCTCCATCACCCCCAGCTG
GGAGAGAGGCTTAAGCTCTGCCAGCCAAGCTTGGATCTGCCAGAGTGGTGGGAGTGTGGACGGCATGACC
GAGACTTGCTGGTTGGTGCTGCTAAACACGGGGTCAGTCGGACGGATTATCACATCCTCAATGACCCTGA
GTTATCCTTCTTGGATGCACATAAAAACTTTGCTCAAAACAGAGGGGCAGGTGACTACAAGGACGACGAT
GACAAGTAGACTAGTCGCGGCCGCTTTCGAATCTAGAGCCTGCAGTCTCGAGGCATGCGGTACCAAGCTT
GTCGAGAAGTACTAGAGGATCATAATCAGCCATACCACATTTGTAGAGGTTTTACTTGCTTTAAAAAACC
TCCCACACCTCCCCCTGAACCTGAAACATAAAATGAATGCAATTGTTGTTGTTAACTTGTTTATTGCAGC
TTATAATGGTTACAAATAAAGCAATAGCATCACAAATTTCACAAATAAAGCATTTTTTTCACTGCATTCT
AGTTGTGGTTTGTCCAAACTCATCAATGTATCTTATCATGTCTGGATCTGATCACTGCTTGAGCCTAGGA
GATCCGAACCAGATAAGTGAAATCTAGTTCCAAACTATTTTGTCATTTTTAATTTTCGTATTAGCTTACG
ACGCTACACCCAGTTCCCATCTATTTTGTCACTCTTCCCTAAATAATCCTTAAAAACTCCATTTCCACCC
CTCCCAGTTCCCAACTATTTTGTCCGCCCACAGCGGGGCATTTTTCTTCCTGTTATGTTTTTAATCAAAC
ATCCTGCCAACTCCATGTGACAAACCGTCATCTTCGGCTACTTTTTCTCTGTCACAGAATGAAAATTTTT
CTGTCATCTCTTCGTTATTAATGTTTGTAATTGACTGAATATCAACGCTTATTTGCAGCCTGAATGGCGA
ATGGG
[124 nt withheld, positions 7146-7269]
C
[91 nt withheld, positions 7271-7361]
A
[49 nt withheld, positions 7363-7411]
CCTTTGACGTTGGAGTCCACGTTCTT
[37 nt withheld, positions 7438-7474]
ACCCTATCTCGGTCTATTCTTTTGATTTATAAGGGATTTTGCCGATTTCGGCCTATTGGTTAAAAAATGA
GCTGATTTAACAAAAATTTAACGCGAATTTTAACAAAATATTAACGCTTACAATTTAGGTGGCACTTTTC
GGGGAAATGTGCGCGGAACCCCTATTTGTTTATTTTTCTAAATACATTCAAATATGTATCCGCTCATGAG
ACAATAACCCTGATAAATGCTTCAATAATATTGAAAAAGGAAGAGTATGAGTATTCAACATTTCCGTGTC
GCCCTTATTCCCTTTTTTGCGGCATTTTGCCTTCCTGTTTTTGCTCACCCAGAAACGCTGGTGAAAGTAA
AAGATGCTGAAGATCAGTTGGGTGCACGAGTGGGTTACATCGAACTGGATCTCAACAGCGGTAAGATCCT
TGAGAGTTTTCGCCCCGAAGAACGTTTTCCAATGATGAGCACTTTTAAAGTTCTGCTATGTGGCGCGGTA
TTATCCCGTATTGACGCCGGGCAAGAGCAACTCGGTCGCCGCATACACTATTCTCAGAATGACTTGGTTG
AGTACTCACCAGTCACAGAAAAGCATCTTACGGATGGCATGACAGTAAGAGAATTATGCAGTGCTGCCAT
AACCATGAGTGATAACACTGCGGCCAACTTACTTCTGACAACGATCGGAGGACCGAAGGAGCTAACCGCT
TTTTTGCACAACATGGGGGATCATGTAACTCGCCTTGATCGTTGGGAACCGGAGCTGAATGAAGCCATAC
CAAACGACGAGCGTGACACCACGATGCCTGTAGCAATGGCAACAACGTTGCGCAAACTATTAACTGGCGA
ACTACTTACTCTAGCTTCCCGGCAACAATTAATAGACTGGATGGAGGCGGATAAAGTTGCAGGACCACTT
CTGCGCTCGGCCCTTCCGGCTGGCTGGTTTATTGCTGATAAATCTGGAGCCGGTGAGCGTGGGTCTCGCG
GTATCATTGCAGCACTGGGGCCAGATGGTAAGCCCTCCCGTATCGTAGTTATCTACACGACGGGGAGTCA
GGCAACTATGGATGAACGAAATAGACAGATCGCTGAGATAGGTGCCTCACTGATTAAGCATTGGTAACTG
TCAGACCAAGTTTACTCATATATACTTTAGATTGATTTAAAACTTCATTTTTAATTTAAAAGGATCTAGG
TGAAGATCCTTTTTGATAATCTCATGACCAAAATCCCTTAACGTGAGTTTTCGTTCCACTGAGCGTCAGA
CCCCGTAGAAAAGATCAAAGGATCTTCTTGAGATCCTTTTTTTCTGCGCGTAATCTGCTGCTTGCAAACA
AAAAAACCACCGCTACCAGCGGTGGTTTGTTTGCCGGATCAAGAGCTACCAACTCTTTTTCCGAAGGTAA
CTGG
Features (pLannotate 1.2.2; 16 found; start..end, strand, type, name):
    658..709     -  misc_feature   bom (fragment): basis of mobility region from pBR322
    777..1001    -  mobile_element Tn7R: mini-Tn7 element (right end of the Tn7 transposon) Tn7
   1068..1601    -  CDS            GmR: gentamycin acetyltransferase; aacC1; confers resistance to gentamycin
   1809..1837    -  promoter       Pc promoter: intI1 (promoter lies within the coding sequence); class 1 integron promoter
   1815..2162    -  CDS            YPR2_ECOLX (fragment): Protein predicted: Swiss-Prot protein existence level 4. From Escherichia coli.
   2189..2280    +  promoter       polyhedrin promoter: polh from Autographa californica; promoter for the baculovirus polyhedrin gene
   2367..6425    +  CDS            CHD7 (fragment): CHD7_HUMAN - Also known as KIAA1416. Experimental evidence at protein level: Swiss-Prot protein existence level 1. Probable transcription regulator. Maybe involved in the in 45S precursor rRNA production. From Homo sapiens (Human).
   6426..6446    +  CDS            FLAG (fragment): FLAG® epitope tag, followed by an enterokinase cleavage site
   6528..6611    +  CDS            large T antigen (fragment): large T antigen from SV40 (simian virus 40)
   6634..6768    +  polyA_signal   SV40 poly(A) signal: SV40 polyadenylation signal
   6797..6962    -  mobile_element Tn7L: mini-Tn7 element (left end of the Tn7 transposon) Tn7
   7125..7141    +  CDS            lacZα (fragment): LacZα fragment of β-galactosidase; lacZ fragment
   7146..7600    +  rep_origin     f1 ori (sequence partly withheld): f1 bacteriophage origin of replication; arrow indicates direction of (+) strand synthesis
   7626..7730    +  promoter       AmpR promoter: bla
   7731..8591    +  CDS            AmpR: β-lactamase; bla; confers resistance to ampicillin, carbenicillin, and related antibiotics
   8762..472     +  rep_origin     ori (across the origin): high-copy-number ColE1/pMB1/pBR322/pUC origin of replication
