[The description below was written by a language model from this plasmid's Addgene catalogue record and pLannotate feature annotations shown in this document.]
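Description:
pFastBac-CHD7 (787-2138) is a baculovirus donor (transfer) plasmid built on the pFastBac1 backbone for producing a truncated form of human CHD7 (chromodomain helicase DNA binding protein 7) in insect cells. In bacteria it replicates from a high-copy ColE1/pUC-type origin and is selected with ampicillin through the β-lactamase gene. An f1 origin and a fragment of the pBR322 bom region are also annotated in the backbone. The catalogue lists a total size of 8,859 bp, while the sequenced record is 8,878 nt, a minor discrepancy.

The expression cassette sits between the Tn7R and Tn7L ends of a mini-Tn7 element. Within it, the strong, very late polyhedrin promoter from Autographa californica nucleopolyhedrovirus drives the CHD7 coding fragment, which lacks residues 1-786 at the N terminus and residues 2139-2997 at the C terminus. A FLAG epitope is fused in frame at the C terminus of the insert for detection and affinity purification, and the transcript is terminated by an SV40 polyadenylation signal. A gentamicin acetyltransferase gene, expressed from the class 1 integron Pc promoter, also lies between the Tn7 ends. In pFastBac-type systems this arrangement allows the whole mini-Tn7 segment to be transposed into a baculovirus shuttle genome (bacmid) maintained in E. coli, with gentamicin resistance marking the transposed cassette. The recombinant bacmid is then used to generate virus that infects insect cells.

The stated purpose is expression of CHD7 residues 787-2138 in insect cells. The associated publication concerns chromatin remodeling by CHD7 and its impairment by mutations that cause human developmental disorders, which suggests the recombinant protein was intended for biochemical study.
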