Addgene plasmid #170146: pFastBac-CHD7 (787-2138)
Purpose: Expresses residues 787-2138 of CHD7 in insect cells
Depositing lab: Robert Kingston. Depositing organization: Massachusetts General Hospital. Publication: Chromatin remodeling by the CHD7 protein is impaired by mutations that cause human developmental disorders. Bouazoune K, Kingston RE. Proc Natl Acad Sci U S A. 2012 Nov 20;109(47):19238-43. doi: 10.1073/pnas.1213825109. Epub 2012 Nov 7. PubMed 23134727.
Backbone
  Vector backbone: pFastBac1
  Backbone size w/o insert (bp): 4776
  Total vector size (bp): 8859
  Vector type: Insect Expression
Growth in bacteria
  Bacterial resistance: Ampicillin, 100 μg/mL
  Growth temperature: 37°C
  Growth strain: DH5alpha
  Copy number: High Copy
Gene/Insert
  Gene/Insert name: chromodomain helicase DNA binding protein 7
  Species: H. sapiens (human)
  Insert size (bp): 4086
  Mutation: N-terminal truncation of residues 1-786; C-terminal truncation of residues 2139-2997
  GenBank ID: NM_017780
  Entrez Gene: CHD7 (a.k.a. CRG, HH5, IS3, KAL5)
  Tag / fusion protein: FLAG (C terminal on insert)
  Cloning method: Unknown
  Sequencing primers: 5′ FastBacF; 3′ FastBacR
Terms and licenses: Academic/Nonprofit Terms; Industry Terms: Not Available to Industry
How to cite: pFastBac-CHD7 (787-2138) was a gift from Robert Kingston (Addgene plasmid # 170146 ; http://n2t.net/addgene:170146 ; RRID:Addgene_170146)
