>Addgene plasmid #170146 | pFastBac-CHD7 (787-2138) | depositor partial sequence | sequence record 329780 | 5' end of CDS
TTTACTGTTTTCGTAACAGTTTTGTAATAAAAAAACCTATAAATATTCCGGATTATTCATACCGTCCCAC
CATCGGGCGCGGATCCCGGTCCGAAGCGCGCGGAATTCAAAGGCCTACGTCGACAAGATGTCCCAGTCAG
AACAGCAGGAATCTGTTGATGCAGAAGGCCCAGTGGTAGAAAAAATTATGAGCAGTCGTTCAGTAAAAAA
GCAGAAGGAATCTGGAGAGGAGGTAGAAATTGAGGAATTCTATGTGAAATACAAAAACTTCTCTTATCTT
CATTGTCAGTGGGCATCTATAGAAGATCTGGAAAAAGATAAGAGAATTCAGCAAAAAATTAAACGATTTA
AGGCAAAGCAGGGCCAGAACAAGTTCCTTTCAGAGATTGAGGATGAGCTTTTTAATCCAGATTATGTGGA
GGTTGACCGGATAATGGACTTTGCACGTAGCACAGATGACCGGGGAGAGCCTGTGACTCACTATCTGGTG
AAGTGGTGTTCACTTCCTTATGAAGACAGCACGTGGGAGCGGAGGCAGGACATAGATCAAGCAAAGATCG
AGGAGTTTGAGAAACTAATGTCCAGGGAGCCGGAAACAGAGCGTGTGGAGCGACCTCCTGCTGATGATTG
GAAGAAATCGGAGAGTTCCAGGGAGTATAAAAACAATAACAAACTCAGGGAATACCAGTTGGAGGGAGTA
AACTGGCTACTTT
