>Addgene plasmid #170146 | pFastBac-CHD7 (787-2138) | depositor partial sequence | sequence record 329781 | 3' end of CDS
GAAGACTGACCGGCGCAGACGGCGGCCTCGAGAGGAAGTGAGAGCTCTGGAAGCGGAAAGGGAAGCTATT
ATATCTGAGAAGCGGCAAAAGTGGACAAGAAGAGAAGAGGCTGATTTTTACCGTGTGGTATCCACCTTTG
GGGTTATTTTTGACCCTGTGAAACAGCAATTTGACTGGAACCAATTTAGAGCCTTTGCCAGGCTTGACAA
AAAATCTGATGAGAGTTTGGAGAAATACTTCAGTTGTTTTGTGGCCATGTGTAGGCGAGTATGTCGAATG
CCCGTCAAGCCAGATGATGAACCGCCCGACCTCTCCTCCATAATTGAGCCGATCACAGAGGAGCGAGCCT
CTCGAACTCTGTACCGCATTGAGCTGCTACGGAAGATCCGCGAGCAGGTTCTCCATCACCCCCAGCTGGG
AGAGAGGCTTAAGCTCTGCCAGCCAAGCTTGGATCTGCCAGAGTGGTGGGAGTGTGGACGGCATGACCGA
GACTTGCTGGTTGGTGCTGCTAAACACGGGGTCAGTCGGACGGATTATCACATCCTCAATGACCCTGAGT
TATCCTTCTTGGATGCACATAAAAACTTTGCTCAAAACAGAGGGGCAGGTGACTACAAGGACGACGATGA
CAAGTAGACTAGTCGCGGCCGCTTTCGAATCTAGAGCCTGCAGTCTCGAGGCATGCGGTACCAAGCTTGT
CGAGAAGTACTAGAG
